Addgene plasmid #15779: pDEST17-UbE2C
Depositing lab: Wade Harper. Depositing organization: Harvard Medical School. Publication: Dual E1 activation systems for ubiquitin differentially regulate E2 enzyme charging. Jin J, Li X, Gygi SP, Harper JW. Nature. 2007 Jun 28. 447(7148):1135-8. 10.1038/nature05902 PubMed 17597759.
Backbone
  Vector backbone: pDEST17
  Backbone manufacturer: Invitrogen
  Backbone size w/o insert (bp): 4900
  Vector type: Bacterial Expression
Growth in bacteria
  Bacterial resistance: Ampicillin, 100 μg/mL
  Growth temperature: 37°C
  Growth strain: DH5alpha
  Copy number: Low Copy
Gene/Insert
  Gene/Insert name: Ubiquitin conjugating enzyme UbE2C (alt name: UbE2C)
  Species: H. sapiens (human)
  Insert size (bp): 540
  GenBank ID: NM_007019
  Entrez Gene: UBE2C (a.k.a. UBCH10, dJ447F3.2)
  Tag / fusion protein: His (N terminal on backbone)
  Cloning method: Gateway Cloning
  Sequencing primers: 5′ T7
Terms and licenses: Academic/Nonprofit Terms; Industry Terms: Not Available to Industry
How to cite: pDEST17-UbE2C was a gift from Wade Harper (Addgene plasmid # 15779 ; http://n2t.net/addgene:15779 ; RRID:Addgene_15779)
