[The description below was written by a language model from this plasmid's Addgene catalogue record.]
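Description:
pDEST17-UbE2C is a bacterial expression plasmid built on the commercial Gateway destination vector pDEST17 (backbone about 4.9 kb), carrying the human ubiquitin-conjugating enzyme UBE2C, also known as UBCH10. The roughly 540 bp coding insert was introduced by Gateway recombination, meaning the open reading frame was transferred from an entry clone into the destination vector by site-specific recombination, replacing the vector's counter-selectable cassette. The plasmid is selected with ampicillin, is recorded as low copy, and is maintained in a standard cloning strain of E. coli. No feature table accompanies the record, so the origin of replication and the exact positions of regulatory elements are not explicitly documented.

The backbone supplies an N-terminal His tag that is fused in frame to UbE2C, allowing the recombinant protein to be purified by immobilised metal affinity chromatography. The promoter is not named in the record, but a T7 primer is listed for sequencing from the 5′ end. This is consistent with the pDEST17 design, in which expression is driven by a T7 promoter and therefore requires an E. coli host that provides T7 RNA polymerase.

UBE2C is an E2 enzyme, which accepts activated ubiquitin from an E1 activating enzyme before passing it on to substrates. The associated publication concerns how two ubiquitin E1 activation systems differentially charge E2 enzymes. The construct is therefore most plausibly used to produce purified His-tagged UbE2C for in vitro ubiquitin charging or conjugation assays, although the record does not state a specific application.
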