>Addgene plasmid #15779 | pDEST17-UbE2C | depositor partial sequence | sequence record 8332 | Author sequence
ATGGCTTCCCAAAACCGCGACCCAGCCGCCACTAGCGTCGCCGCCGCCCGTAAAGGAGCTGAGCCGAGCG
GGGGCGCCGCCCGGGGTCCGGTGGGCAAAAGGCTACAGCAGGAGCTGATGACCCTCATGATGTCTGGCGA
TAAAGGGATTTCTGCCTTCCCTGAATCAGACAACCTTTTCAAATGGGTAGGGACCATCCATGGAGCAGCT
GGAACAGTATATGAAGACCTGAGGTATAAGCTCTCGCTAGAGTTCCCCAGTGGCTACCCTTACAATGCGC
CCACAGTGAAGTTCCTCACGCCCTGCTATCACCCCAACGTGGACACCCAGGGTAACATATGCCTGGACAT
CCTGAAGGAAAAGTGGTCTGCCCTGTATGATGTCAGGACCATTCTGCTCTCCATCCAGAGCCTTCTAGGA
GAACCCAACATTGATAGTCCCTTGAACACACATGCTGCCGAGCTCTGGAAAAACCCCACAGCTTTTAAGA
AGTACCTGCAAGAAACCTACTCAAAGCAGGTCACCAGCCAGGAGCCCTGA
