>Addgene plasmid #15779 | pDEST17-UbE2C | addgene partial sequence | sequence record 22238 | T7 5'-TAATACGACTCACTATAGGG-3'
TTTACTTTTAAGAAGGAGATATACATATAGCGGGGTTCTCATCATCATCATCATCATGGTATGGCTAGCA
TGACTGGTGGACAGCAAATGGGTCGGGATCTGTACGACGATGACGATAAGGATCCGAGCTCGAGATCTGC
AGATCAAACAAGTTTGTACAAAAAAGCAGGCTCCGCGGCCGCCCCCTTCACCATGGCTTCCCAAAACCGC
GACCCAGCCGCCACTAGCGTCGCCGCCGCCCGTAAAGGAGCTGAGCCGAGCGGGGGCGCCGCCCGGGGTC
CGGTGGGCAAAAGGCTACAGCAGGAGCTGATGACCCTCATGATGTCTGGCGATAAAGGGATTTCTGCCTT
CCCTGAATCAGACAACCTTTTCAAATGGGTAGGGACCATCCATGGAGCAGCTGGAACAGTATATGAAGAC
CTGAGGTATAAGCTCTCGCTAGAGTTCCCCAGTGGCTACCCTTACAATGCGCCCACAGTGAAGTTCCTCA
CGCCCTGCTATCACCCCAACGTGGACACCCAGGGTAACATATGCCTGGACATCCTGAAGGAAAAGTGGTC
TGCCCTGTATGATGTC
